>Addgene plasmid #218187 | GEARBOCS-Vamp2-GeneTRAP | addgene full sequence | sequence record 430684 | Addgene NGS Result
CCTGCAGGCAGCTGCGCGCTCGCTCGCTCACTGAGGCCGCCCGGGCGTCGGGCGACCTTTGGTCGCCCGG
CCTCAGTGAGCGAGCGAGCGCGCAGAGAGGGAGTGGCCAACTCCATCACTAGGGGTTCCTGCGGCCGCAC
GCGTGAGGGCCTATTTCCCATGATTCCTTCATATTTGCATATACGATACAAGGCTGTTAGAGAGATAATT
GGAATTAATTTGACTGTAAACACAAAGATATTAGTACAAAATACGTGACGTAGAAAGTAATAATTTCTTG
GGTAGTTTGCAGTTTTAAAATTATGTTTTAAAATGGACTATCATATGCTTACCGTAACTTGAAAGTATTT
CGATTTCTTGGCTTTATATATCTTGTGGAAAGGACGAAACACCGGGCCGGGGCGGCAGGCGGGAGTTTTA
GAGCTAGAAATAGCAAGTTAAAATAAGGCTAGTCCGTTATCAACTTGAAAAAGTGGCACCGAGTCGGTGC
TTTTTTGGATCCGGCCGGGGCGGCAGGCGGGACGGATGTGAGCAAGGGCGAGGAGGATAACATGGCCATC
ATCAAGGAGTTCATGCGCTTCAAGGTGCACATGGAGGGCTCCGTGAACGGCCACGAGTTCGAGATCGAGG
GCGAGGGCGAGGGCCGCCCCTACGAGGGCACCCAGACCGCCAAGCTGAAGGTGACCAAGGGTGGCCCCCT
GCCCTTCGCCTGGGACATCCTGTCCCCTCAGTTCATGTACGGCTCCAAGGCCTACGTGAAGCACCCCGCC
GACATCCCCGACTACTTGAAGCTGTCCTTCCCCGAGGGCTTCAAGTGGGAGCGCGTGATGAACTTCGAGG
ACGGCGGCGTGGTGACCGTGACCCAGGACTCCTCCCTGCAGGACGGCGAGTTCATCTACAAGGTGAAGCT
GCGCGGCACCAACTTCCCCTCCGACGGCCCCGTAATGCAGAAGAAGACCATGGGCTGGGAGGCCTCCTCC
GAGCGGATGTACCCCGAGGACGGCGCCCTGAAGGGCGAGATCAAGCAGAGGCTGAAGCTGAAGGACGGCG
GCCACTACGACGCTGAGGTCAAGACCACCTACAAGGCCAAGAAGCCCGTGCAGCTGCCCGGCGCCTACAA
CGTCAACATCAAGTTGGACATCACCTCCCACAACGAGGACTACACCATCGTGGAACAGTACGAACGCGCC
GAGGGCCGCCACTCCACCGGCGGCATGGACGAGCTGTACAAGTGCTGCATCATCCTGTAAGCGGCCGCTT
CGAGCAGACATGATAAGATACATTGATGAGTTTGGACAAACCACAACTAGAATGCAGTGAAAAAAATGCT
TTATTTGTGAAATTTGTGATGCTATTGCTTTATTTGTAACCATTATAAGCTGCAATAAACAAGTTGGCCG
GGGCGGCAGGCGGGACGGGTCGACTCTAGACTGCAGAGGGAGATCTAACATATCCTGGTGTGGAGTAGGG
GACGCTGCTCTGACAGAGGCTCGGGGGCCTGAGCTGGCTCTGTGAGCTGGGGAGGAGGCAGACAGCCAGG
CCTTGTCTGCAAGCAGACCTGGCAGCATTGGGCTGGCCGCCCCCCAGGGCCTCCTCTTCATGCCCAGTGA
ATGACTCACCTTGGCACAGACACAATGTTCGGGGTGGGCACAGTGCCTGCTTCCCGCCGCACCCCAGCCC
CCCTCAAATGCCTTCCGAGAAGCCCATTGAGCAGGGGGCTTGCATTGCACCCCAGCCTGACAGCCTGGCA
TCTTGGGATAAAAGCAGCACAGCCCCCTAGGGGCTGCCCTTGCTGTGTGGCGCCACCGGCGGTGGAGAAC
AAGGCTCTATTCAGCCTGTGCCCAGGAAAGGGGATCAGGGGATGCCCAGGCATGGACAGTGGGTGGCAGG
GGGGGAGAGGAGGGCTGTCTGCTTCCCAGAAGTCCAAGGACACAAATGGGTGAGGGGAGAGCTCTCCCCA
TAGCTGGGCTGCGGCCCAACCCCACCCCCTCAGGCTATGCCAGGGGGTGTTGCCAGGGGCACCCGGGCAT
CGCCAGTCTAGCCCACTCCTTCATAAAGCCCTCGCATCCCAGGAGCGAGCAGAGCCAGAGCAGGTTGGAG
AGGAGACGCATCACCTCCGCTGCTCGCAAGCTTTATTGCGGTAGTTTATCACAGTTAAATTGCTAACGCA
GTCAGTGCTTCTGACACAACAGTCTCGAACTTAAGCTGCAGAAGTTGGTCGTGAGGCACTGGGCAGGTAA
GTATCAAGGTTACAAGACAGGTTTAAGGAGACCAATAGAAACTGGGCTTGTCGAGACAGAGAAGACTCTT
GCGTTTCTGATAGGCACCTATTGGTCTTACTGACATCCACTTTGCCTTTCTCTCCACAGGTGTCCACTCC
CAGTTCAATTACAGCTCTTAAGGCTAGAGTACTTAATACGACTCACTATAGGCTAGCGGTACCGCCACCA
TGCCCAAGAAGAAGAGGAAGGTGTCCAATCTCCTGACTGTTCACCAGAACCTCCCTGCGCTGCCAGTAGA
TGCCACTAGCGATGAGGTCAGGAAAAATCTCATGGATATGTTTAGGGATAGACAGGCGTTTTCTGAACAC
ACCTGGAAAATGCTGCTTAGCGTGTGCCGATCCTGGGCAGCCTGGTGTAAGCTGAACAATCGCAAATGGT
TCCCCGCCGAGCCGGAGGACGTGCGCGATTACCTGCTGTATCTCCAGGCAAGAGGGCTGGCTGTCAAGAC
TATCCAGCAGCACTTGGGCCAACTGAATATGCTGCATCGACGCAGCGGGCTCCCCCGGCCTAGCGATTCA
AACGCAGTCTCCCTTGTTATGAGGAGAATTAGAAAGGAAAACGTAGATGCGGGTGAGAGGGCTAAGCAGG
CTCTCGCTTTTGAGCGGACTGATTTCGACCAGGTCAGATCCCTGATGGAGAACAGCGATCGGTGCCAGGA
CATCAGGAACCTCGCATTTCTGGGAATTGCATATAACACACTTCTGCGCATAGCTGAGATCGCCCGGATC
AGAGTGAAAGACATCAGTCGAACGGACGGCGGCCGGATGCTTATTCATATTGGACGCACAAAGACATTGG
TCAGCACCGCTGGCGTTGAAAAGGCCTTGTCCCTGGGCGTAACGAAGCTGGTGGAAAGATGGATCTCAGT
GTCCGGCGTGGCTGACGACCCTAATAATTACTTGTTCTGTCGAGTGAGAAAAAACGGAGTCGCCGCGCCC
TCTGCCACCAGCCAATTGAGTACACGGGCCCTTGAAGGGATCTTTGAGGCAACCCACCGACTCATATACG
GAGCCAAGGATGACAGTGGCCAGAGGTATCTCGCCTGGTCAGGTCATTCTGCTAGGGTGGGGGCCGCACG
AGACATGGCGCGGGCAGGAGTCTCCATACCAGAGATTATGCAAGCTGGAGGTTGGACAAATGTGAACATC
GTTATGAACTATATCCGCAATCTTGACTCTGAAACCGGGGCCATGGTGAGACTGCTCGAAGATGGTGACT
AGGAATTCGATATCTGCTGGAAGATGGCGATTAGCATATGGGCATTCACCGCGTGCCTTACTACGCGTAT
TCTTAAGCAATAAGCGAATATAACACGGTCGATCTAAAAAGGTTAGCTGGGTGTGTTAGAAGCCCTGCAA
GACGACCTGCGCATTATTACTCACGGTACGACGCATTATTACTCACGGTACGAGGCATTCACCGCGTGCC
TTACTACGCGTATTCTTAAGCAATAAGCGAATATAACACGGTCGATCTAAAAAGGTTAGCTGGGTGTGTT
AGAAGCCCTGCAAGACGACCTGGGCATTCACCGCGTGCCTTACTACGCGTATTCTTAAGCAATAAGCGAA
TATAACACGGTCGATCTAAAAAGGTTAGCTGGGTGTGTTAGAAGCCCTGCAAGACGACCTGGGTACCGCA
TTATTACTCACGGTACGACGCATTATTACTCACGGTACGAGGCATTCACCGCGTGCCTTACTACGCGTAT
TCTTAAGCAATAAGCGAATATAACACGGTCGATCTAAAAAGGTTAGCTGGGTGTGTTAGAAGCCCTGCAA
GACGACCTGGGTACCAGGTAAAGCGGCCGCGACTCTGATATCAAGCTTGCGGCCGCTTCGAGCAGACATG
ATAAGATACATTGATGAGTTTGGACAAACCACAACTAGAATGCAGTGAAAAAAATGCTTTATTTGTGAAA
TTTGTGATGCTATTGCTTTATTTGTAACCATTATAAGCTGCAATAAACAAGTTAACAACAACAATTGCAT
TCATTTTATGTTTCAGGTTCAGGGGGAGATGTGGGAGGTTTTTTAAAGCAAGTAAAACCTCTACAAATGT
GGTAAAATCGATAAGGATCTTCCTAGAGCATGGCTACGTAGATAAGTAGCATGGCGGGTTAATCATTAAC
TACAAGGAACCCCTAGTGATGGAGTTGGCCACTCCCTCTCTGCGCGCTCGCTCGCTCACTGAGGCCGGGC
GACCAAAGGTCGCCCGACGCCCGGGCTTTGCCCGGGCGGCCTCAGTGAGCGAGCGAGCGCGCAGCCTTAA
TTAACCTAATTCACTGGCCGTCGTTTTACAACGTCGTGACTGGGAAAACCCTGGCGTTACCCAACTTAAT
CGCCTTGCAGCACATCCCCCTTTCGCCAGCTGGCGTAATAGCGAAGAGGCCCGCACCGATCGCCCTTCCC
AACAGTTGCGCAGCCTGAATGGCGAATGGG
[124 nt withheld, positions 4721-4844]
C
[91 nt withheld, positions 4846-4936]
A
[49 nt withheld, positions 4938-4986]
CCTTTGACGTTGGAGTCCACGTTCTTT
[37 nt withheld, positions 5014-5050]
ACTCTATCTCGGGCTATTCTTTTGATTTATAAGGGATTTTGCCGATTTCGGTCTATTGGTTAAAAAATGA
GCTGATTTAACAAAAATTTAACGCGAATTTTAACAAAATATTAACGTTTACAATTTTATGGTGCACTCTC
AGTACAATCTGCTCTGATGCCGCATAGTTAAGCCAGCCCCGACACCCGCCAACACCCGCTGACGCGCCCT
GACGGGCTTGTCTGCTCCCGGCATCCGCTTACAGACAAGCTGTGACCGTCTCCGGGAGCTGCATGTGTCA
GAGGTTTTCACCGTCATCACCGAAACGCGCGAGACGAAAGGGCCTCGTGATACGCCTATTTTTATAGGTT
AATGTCATGATAATAATGGTTTCTTAGACGTCAGGTGGCACTTTTCGGGGAAATGTGCGCGGAACCCCTA
TTTGTTTATTTTTCTAAATACATTCAAATATGTATCCGCTCATGAGACAATAACCCTGATAAATGCTTCA
ATAATATTGAAAAAGGAAGAGTATGAGTATTCAACATTTCCGTGTCGCCCTTATTCCCTTTTTTGCGGCA
TTTTGCCTTCCTGTTTTTGCTCACCCAGAAACGCTGGTGAAAGTAAAAGATGCTGAAGATCAGTTGGGTG
CACGAGTGGGTTACATCGAACTGGATCTCAACAGCGGTAAGATCCTTGAGAGTTTTCGCCCCGAAGAACG
TTTTCCAATGATGAGCACTTTTAAAGTTCTGCTATGTGGCGCGGTATTATCCCGTATTGACGCCGGGCAA
GAGCAACTCGGTCGCCGCATACACTATTCTCAGAATGACTTGGTTGAGTACTCACCAGTCACAGAAAAGC
ATCTTACGGATGGCATGACAGTAAGAGAATTATGCAGTGCTGCCATAACCATGAGTGATAACACTGCGGC
CAACTTACTTCTGACAACGATCGGAGGACCGAAGGAGCTAACCGCTTTTTTGCACAACATGGGGGATCAT
GTAACTCGCCTTGATCGTTGGGAACCGGAGCTGAATGAAGCCATACCAAACGACGAGCGTGACACCACGA
TGCCTGTAGCAATGGCAACAACGTTGCGCAAACTATTAACTGGCGAACTACTTACTCTAGCTTCCCGGCA
ACAATTAATAGACTGGATGGAGGCGGATAAAGTTGCAGGACCACTTCTGCGCTCGGCCCTTCCGGCTGGC
TGGTTTATTGCTGATAAATCTGGAGCCGGTGAGCGTGGGTCTCGCGGTATCATTGCAGCACTGGGGCCAG
ATGGTAAGCCCTCCCGTATCGTAGTTATCTACACGACGGGGAGTCAGGCAACTATGGATGAACGAAATAG
ACAGATCGCTGAGATAGGTGCCTCACTGATTAAGCATTGGTAACTGTCAGACCAAGTTTACTCATATATA
CTTTAGATTGATTTAAAACTTCATTTTTAATTTAAAAGGATCTAGGTGAAGATCCTTTTTGATAATCTCA
TGACCAAAATCCCTTAACGTGAGTTTTCGTTCCACTGAGCGTCAGACCCCGTAGAAAAGATCAAAGGATC
TTCTTGAGATCCTTTTTTTCTGCGCGTAATCTGCTGCTTGCAAACAAAAAAACCACCGCTACCAGCGGTG
GTTTGTTTGCCGGATCAAGAGCTACCAACTCTTTTTCCGAAGGTAACTGGCTTCAGCAGAGCGCAGATAC
CAAATACTGTTCTTCTAGTGTAGCCGTAGTTAGGCCACCACTTCAAGAACTCTGTAGCACCGCCTACATA
CCTCGCTCTGCTAATCCTGTTACCAGTGGCTGCTGCCAGTGGCGATAAGTCGTGTCTTACCGGGTTGGAC
TCAAGACGATAGTTACCGGATAAGGCGCAGCGGTCGGGCTGAACGGGGGGTTCGTGCACACAGCCCAGCT
TGGAGCGAACGACCTACACCGAACTGAGATACCTACAGCGTGAGCTATGAGAAAGCGCCACGCTTCCCGA
AGGGAGAAAGGCGGACAGGTATCCGGTAAGCGGCAGGGTCGGAACAGGAGAGCGCACGAGGGAGCTTCCA
GGGGGAAACGCCTGGTATCTTTATAGTCCTGTCGGGTTTCGCCACCTCTGACTTGAGCGTCGATTTTTGT
GATGCTCGTCAGGGGGGCGGAGCCTATGGAAAAACGCCAGCAACGCGGCCTTTTTACGGTTCCTGGCCTT
TTGCTGGCCTTTTGCTCACATGT
Features (pLannotate 1.2.2; 19 found; start..end, strand, type, name):
     12..39      +  repeat_region  AAV2 ITR (fragment): inverted terminal repeat of adeno-associated virus serotype 2 inverted
     68..95      +  repeat_region  AAV2 ITR (fragment): inverted terminal repeat of adeno-associated virus serotype 2 inverted
    145..385     +  promoter       U6 promoter: RNA polymerase III promoter for human U6 snRNA
    415..490     +  misc_RNA       gRNA scaffold: guide RNA scaffold for the Streptococcus pyogenes CRISPR/Cas9 system
    528..1232    +  CDS            mCherry: mCherry is a basic (constitutively fluorescent) red fluorescent protein published in 2004, derived from Discosoma sp.. It is reported to be a very rapidly-maturing monomer with low acid sensitivity.
   1274..1395    -  polyA_signal   SV40 poly(A) signal: SV40 polyadenylation signal
   2237..2369    +  intron         chimeric intron: chimera between introns from human β-globin and immunoglobulin heavy chain genes
   2414..2432    +  promoter       T7 promoter: promoter for bacteriophage T7 RNA polymerase
   2474..3499    +  CDS            cre: RECR_BPP1 - Experimental evidence at protein level: Swiss-Prot protein existence level 1. Catalyzes site-specific recombination between two 34-base- pair LOXP sites. Its role is to maintain the phage genome as a monomeric unit-copy plasmid in the lysogenic state. From Escherichia phage P1 (Bacteriophage P1).
   4132..4253    -  polyA_signal   SV40 poly(A) signal: SV40 polyadenylation signal
   4276..4344    -  CDS            large T antigen (fragment): large T antigen from SV40 (simian virus 40)
   4415..4545    +  repeat_region  AAV2 ITR (fragment): inverted terminal repeat of adeno-associated virus serotype 2 inverted
   4559..4716    +  CDS            lacZα (fragment): LacZα fragment of β-galactosidase; lacZ fragment
   4721..5176    +  rep_origin     f1 ori (sequence partly withheld): f1 bacteriophage origin of replication; arrow indicates direction of (+) strand synthesis
   5177..5226    -  misc_feature   bom (fragment): basis of mobility region from pBR322
   5328..5363    -  CDS            rop (fragment): Rop protein, which maintains plasmids at low copy number; rop
   5458..5562    +  promoter       AmpR promoter: bla
   5563..6423    +  CDS            AmpR: β-lactamase; bla; confers resistance to ampicillin, carbenicillin, and related antibiotics
   6594..7182    +  rep_origin     ori: high-copy-number ColE1/pMB1/pBR322/pUC origin of replication
