[The description below was written by a language model from this plasmid's Addgene catalogue record and pLannotate feature annotations shown in this document.]
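Description:
GEARBOCS-Vamp2-GeneTRAP is an AAV transfer plasmid with a CRISPR payload, built on the GEARBOCS 2.0 backbone and intended to knock out and gene-trap mouse Vamp2 at the same time. The associated work describes GEARBOCS as an AAV tool for in vivo gene editing in astrocytes. In bacteria it is maintained as a high-copy plasmid through a ColE1/pUC-type origin and selected with ampicillin via the β-lactamase gene. An f1 origin and short remnants of lacZα, bom and rop are also annotated in the backbone. A recombination-tolerant host strain is recorded, which is usual for plasmids carrying AAV inverted terminal repeats.

Between the AAV2 ITR fragments, which direct packaging of the intervening DNA into virions, a human U6 RNA polymerase III promoter drives the Vamp2-targeting guide fused to the Streptococcus pyogenes Cas9 gRNA scaffold. Immediately downstream lies an mCherry coding sequence with no annotated promoter of its own, followed by an SV40 polyadenylation signal. This fits a promoterless donor whose red fluorescence would depend on capture at the cut Vamp2 locus, reporting the trap while disrupting the gene, although the table does not annotate the flanking elements that would mediate insertion. A second cassette encodes Cre recombinase, preceded by a chimeric intron and a T7 promoter and ending in another SV40 poly(A) signal. The roughly 800 nt region upstream of the intron, where the promoter for Cre would sit, is unannotated, so that promoter is not stated in the record. No Cas9 gene is annotated, so the nuclease must come from another source. A Cre-dependent Cas9 host would fit the design, but the record does not say so.
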