Addgene plasmid #218187: GEARBOCS-Vamp2-GeneTRAP
Purpose: To KO and genetrap mouse Vamp2 simultaneously
Depositing lab: Cagla Eroglu. Depositing organization: Duke University. Publication: GEARBOCS: An Adeno Associated Virus Tool for In Vivo Gene Editing in Astrocytes. Bindu DS, Tan CX, Savage JT, Eroglu C. bioRxiv. 2023 Jan 19:2023.01.17.524433. doi: 10.1101/2023.01.17.524433. Preprint. PubMed 36711516.
Backbone
  Vector backbone: GEARBOCS 2.0
  Vector type: AAV, CRISPR
Growth in bacteria
  Bacterial resistance: Ampicillin, 100 μg/mL
  Growth temperature: 37°C
  Growth strain: NEB Stable
  Copy number: High Copy
Gene/Insert
  Gene/Insert name: sgRNA
  gRNA/shRNA sequence: GGCCGGGGCGGCAGGCGGGAG
  Species: M. musculus (mouse)
  Entrez Gene: Vamp2 (a.k.a. Syb-2, Syb2, Vamp-2, sybII)
Terms and licenses: Academic/Nonprofit Terms; Industry Terms: Not Available to Industry
Depositor comments: Please visit https://doi.org/10.1101/2023.01.17.524433 for bioRxiv preprint.
How to cite: GEARBOCS-Vamp2-GeneTRAP was a gift from Cagla Eroglu (Addgene plasmid # 218187 ; http://n2t.net/addgene:218187 ; RRID:Addgene_218187)
